Addgene plasmid #182205: 3xTRE DREaMR 3p3GFP
Purpose: 3xTRE Tet-On cassette with 3xp3 GFP marker for generating knockins with doxycycline-inducible rescue.
Depositing lab: Craig Montell. Depositing organization: University of California, Santa Barbara. Publication: A DREaMR system to simplify combining mutations with rescue transgenes in Aedes aegypti. Chen J, Luo J, Gurav AS, Chen Z, Wang Y, Montell C. Genetics. 2021 Nov 5;219(3). pii: 6368066. doi: 10.1093/genetics/iyab146. PubMed 34740249.
Backbone
  Vector backbone: pDREaMR-SC1
  Vector type: Insect Expression
Growth in bacteria
  Bacterial resistance: Ampicillin, 100 μg/mL
  Growth temperature: 37°C
  Growth strain: DH5alpha
  Copy number: High Copy
Gene/Insert
  Gene/Insert name: rTetR-3XP3-GFP
Terms and licenses: Academic/Nonprofit Terms; Industry Terms: Not Available to Industry
How to cite: 3xTRE DREaMR 3p3GFP was a gift from Craig Montell (Addgene plasmid # 182205 ; http://n2t.net/addgene:182205 ; RRID:Addgene_182205)
