[The description below was written by a language model from this plasmid's Addgene catalogue record and pLannotate feature annotations shown in this document.]
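Description:
3xTRE DREaMR 3p3GFP is a 7.2 kb insect-expression plasmid built on the pDREaMR-SC1 backbone. It serves as a donor template for generating knock-in alleles that can be rescued by adding doxycycline, and the associated work describes the system in the mosquito Aedes aegypti. In E. coli it is maintained as a high-copy plasmid through a ColE1/pUC-type origin with ampicillin selection (AmpR under its own bla promoter). It also carries an f1 origin and remnants of a pBluescript-style lac promoter/lacZα region.

The payload, listed as rTetR-3XP3-GFP, has three functional parts. The first is a TetR-derived coding sequence followed by a short VP16/VP64-type activation-domain match, consistent with the reverse Tet transactivator of a Tet-On system. No promoter is annotated upstream of it, which suggests expression would depend on the targeted locus after integration, although the record does not say so explicitly. The second is an EGFP marker cassette driven by an hsp70 minimal promoter fragment and ended by an SV40 poly(A) signal. The catalogue describes this as a 3xP3 marker, the Pax6-responsive eye promoter commonly used to screen transgenic insects, but the 3xP3 sites themselves are not annotated. The third is three tandem tight-TRE promoter fragments followed by an HA epitope tag and polylinker remnants, presumably where a rescue coding sequence is placed so that doxycycline-bound transactivator induces it.

Fragments of the phage lambda B (portal) gene flank the cassette. These may be stuffer sequences at the positions where homology arms would be cloned, though the record does not state their role.
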