Features (pLannotate 1.2.2; 25 found; start..end, strand, type, name):
     24..128     +  promoter       AmpR promoter: bla
    129..989     +  CDS            AmpR: β-lactamase; bla; confers resistance to ampicillin, carbenicillin, and related antibiotics
   1160..1748    +  rep_origin     ori: high-copy-number ColE1/pMB1/pBR322/pUC origin of replication
   1931..2023    +  CDS            lacI (fragment): lac repressor; lacI; The lac repressor binds to the lac operator to inhibit transcription in E. coli. This inhibition can be relieved by adding lactose or isopropyl-β-D-thiogalactopyranoside (IPTG).
   2036..2057    +  protein_bind   CAP binding site: CAP binding activates transcription in the presence of cAMP. E. coli catabolite activator protein
   2072..2102    +  promoter       lac promoter: promoter for the E. coli lac operon
   2110..2126    +  protein_bind   lac operator: The lac repressor binds to the lac operator to inhibit transcription in E. coli. This inhibition can be relieved by adding lactose or isopropyl-β-D-thiogalactopyranoside (IPTG). lac repressor encoded by lacI
   2164..2631    -  CDS            B (fragment): PORTL_LAMBD - Experimental evidence at protein level: Swiss-Prot protein existence level 1. Forms the portal vertex of the capsid (PubMed:6228056, PubMed:6232391). This portal plays critical roles in head assembly, genome packaging, neck/tail attachment, and genome ejection (Probable). The portal protein multimerizes as a single ring-shaped homododecamer arranged around a central channel (PubMed:6232391). Binds to the terminase subunits to form the packaging machine (PubMed:7799432). From Escherichia phage lambda (Bacteriophage lambda).
   2970..3587    +  CDS            tetR: TETR2_ECOLX - Experimental evidence at protein level: Swiss-Prot protein existence level 1. TetR is the repressor of the tetracycline resistance element; its N-terminal region forms a helix-turn-helix structure and binds DNA. Binding of tetracycline to TetR reduces the repressor affinity for the tetracycline resistance gene (tetA) promoter operator sites. From Escherichia coli.
   3684..3707    +  CDS            VP64 (fragment): tetrameric repeat of the minimal activation domain of herpes simplex virus VP16 (Beerli et al., 1998)
   3726..3860    -  polyA_signal   SV40 poly(A) signal: SV40 polyadenylation signal
   3861..3881    +  misc_feature   MCS (fragment): pBluescript multiple cloning site
   3983..4105    +  promoter       hsp70 promoter (fragment): Drosophila melanogaster hsp70Bb promoter
   4127..4846    +  CDS            EGFP: the original enhanced GFP (Yang et al., 1996) mammalian codon-optimized
   4881..4964    +  CDS            large T antigen (fragment): large T antigen from SV40 (simian virus 40)
   4987..5108    +  polyA_signal   SV40 poly(A) signal: SV40 polyadenylation signal
   5118..5138    +  misc_feature   MCS (fragment): pBluescript multiple cloning site
   5139..5392    +  promoter       tight TRE promoter (fragment): Tet-responsive promoter PTight, consisting of seven tet operator sequences followed by the minimal CMV promoter
   5407..5660    +  promoter       tight TRE promoter (fragment): Tet-responsive promoter PTight, consisting of seven tet operator sequences followed by the minimal CMV promoter
   5676..5929    +  promoter       tight TRE promoter (fragment): Tet-responsive promoter PTight, consisting of seven tet operator sequences followed by the minimal CMV promoter
   6131..6157    +  CDS            HA: HA (human influenza hemagglutinin) epitope tag
   6232..6259    +  misc_feature   MCS (fragment): pBluescript multiple cloning site
   6501..6620    -  CDS            B (fragment): PORTL_LAMBD - Experimental evidence at protein level: Swiss-Prot protein existence level 1. Forms the portal vertex of the capsid (PubMed:6228056, PubMed:6232391). This portal plays critical roles in head assembly, genome packaging, neck/tail attachment, and genome ejection (Probable). The portal protein multimerizes as a single ring-shaped homododecamer arranged around a central channel (PubMed:6232391). Binds to the terminase subunits to form the packaging machine (PubMed:7799432). From Escherichia phage lambda (Bacteriophage lambda).
   6622..6777    +  CDS            lacZα (fragment): LacZα fragment of β-galactosidase; lacZ fragment
   6782..7210    +  rep_origin     f1 ori (sequence partly withheld): f1 bacteriophage origin of replication; arrow indicates direction of (+) strand synthesis
>Addgene plasmid #182205 | 3xTRE DREaMR 3p3GFP | addgene full sequence | sequence record 358581 | Addgene NGS Result
GTGGCACTTTTCGGGGAAATGTGCGCGGAACCCCTATTTGTTTATTTTTCTAAATACATTCAAATATGTA
TCCGCTCATGAGACAATAACCCTGATAAATGCTTCAATAATATTGAAAAAGGAAGAGTATGAGTATTCAA
CATTTCCGTGTCGCCCTTATTCCCTTTTTTGCGGCATTTTGCCTTCCTGTTTTTGCTCACCCAGAAACGC
TGGTGAAAGTAAAAGATGCTGAAGATCAGTTGGGTGCACGAGTGGGTTACATCGAACTGGATCTCAACAG
CGGTAAGATCCTTGAGAGTTTTCGCCCCGAAGAACGTTTTCCAATGATGAGCACTTTTAAAGTTCTGCTA
TGTGGCGCGGTATTATCCCGTATTGACGCCGGGCAAGAGCAACTCGGTCGCCGCATACACTATTCTCAGA
ATGACTTGGTTGAGTACTCACCAGTCACAGAAAAGCATCTTACGGATGGCATGACAGTAAGAGAATTATG
CAGTGCTGCCATAACCATGAGTGATAACACTGCGGCCAACTTACTTCTGACAACGATCGGAGGACCGAAG
GAGCTAACCGCTTTTTTGCACAACATGGGGGATCATGTAACTCGCCTTGATCGTTGGGAACCGGAGCTGA
ATGAAGCCATACCAAACGACGAGCGTGACACCACGATGCCTGTAGCAATGGCAACAACGTTGCGCAAACT
ATTAACTGGCGAACTACTTACTCTAGCTTCCCGGCAACAATTAATAGACTGGATGGAGGCGGATAAAGTT
GCAGGACCACTTCTGCGCTCGGCCCTTCCGGCTGGCTGGTTTATTGCTGATAAATCTGGAGCCGGTGAGC
GTGGGTCTCGCGGTATCATTGCAGCACTGGGGCCAGATGGTAAGCCCTCCCGTATCGTAGTTATCTACAC
GACGGGGAGTCAGGCAACTATGGATGAACGAAATAGACAGATCGCTGAGATAGGTGCCTCACTGATTAAG
CATTGGTAACTGTCAGACCAAGTTTACTCATATATACTTTAGATTGATTTAAAACTTCATTTTTAATTTA
AAAGGATCTAGGTGAAGATCCTTTTTGATAATCTCATGACCAAAATCCCTTAACGTGAGTTTTCGTTCCA
CTGAGCGTCAGACCCCGTAGAAAAGATCAAAGGATCTTCTTGAGATCCTTTTTTTCTGCGCGTAATCTGC
TGCTTGCAAACAAAAAAACCACCGCTACCAGCGGTGGTTTGTTTGCCGGATCAAGAGCTACCAACTCTTT
TTCCGAAGGTAACTGGCTTCAGCAGAGCGCAGATACCAAATACTGTTCTTCTAGTGTAGCCGTAGTTAGG
CCACCACTTCAAGAACTCTGTAGCACCGCCTACATACCTCGCTCTGCTAATCCTGTTACCAGTGGCTGCT
GCCAGTGGCGATAAGTCGTGTCTTACCGGGTTGGACTCAAGACGATAGTTACCGGATAAGGCGCAGCGGT
CGGGCTGAACGGGGGGTTCGTGCACACAGCCCAGCTTGGAGCGAACGACCTACACCGAACTGAGATACCT
ACAGCGTGAGCTATGAGAAAGCGCCACGCTTCCCGAAGGGAGAAAGGCGGACAGGTATCCGGTAAGCGGC
AGGGTCGGAACAGGAGAGCGCACGAGGGAGCTTCCAGGGGGAAACGCCTGGTATCTTTATAGTCCTGTCG
GGTTTCGCCACCTCTGACTTGAGCGTCGATTTTTGTGATGCTCGTCAGGGGGGCGGAGCCTATGGAAAAA
CGCCAGCAACGCGGCCTTTTTACGGTTCCTGGCCTTTTGCTGGCCTTTTGCTCACATGTTCTTTCCTGCG
TTATCCCCTGATTCTGTGGATAACCGTATTACCGCCTTTGAGTGAGCTGATACCGCTCGCCGCAGCCGAA
CGACCGAGCGCAGCGAGTCAGTGAGCGAGGAAGCGGAAGAGCGCCCAATACGCAAACCGCCTCTCCCCGC
GCGTTGGCCGATTCATTAATGCAGCTGGCACGACAGGTTTCCCGACTGGAAAGCGGGCAGTGAGCGCAAC
GCAATTAATGTGAGTTAGCTCACTCATTAGGCACCCCAGGCTTTACACTTTATGCTTCCGGCTCGTATGT
TGTGTGGAATTGTGAGCGGATAACAATTTCACACAGGAAACAGCTATGACCATGATTACGCCAAGCGCGC
CCGCCGGGTAACTCACGGGGTATCCATGTCCATTTCTGCGGCATCCAGCCAGGATACCCGTCCTCGCTGA
CGTAATATCCCAGCGCCGCACCGCTGTCATTAATCTGCACACCGGCACGGCAGTTCCGGCTGTCGCCGGT
ATTGTTCGGGTTGCTGATGCGCTTCGGGCTGACCATCCGGAACTGTGTCCGGAAAAGCCGCGACGAACTG
GTATCCCAGGTGGCCTGAACGAACAGTTCACCGTTAAAGGCGTGCATGGCCACACCTTCCCGAATCATCA
TGGTAAACGTGCGTTTTCGCTCAACGTCAATGCAGCAGCAGTCATCCTCGGCAAACTCTTTCCATGCCGC
TTCAACCTCGCGGGAAAAGGCACGGGCTTCTTCCTCCCCGATGCCCAGATAGCGCCAGCTTGGGCGATGA
CTGAGCCGGAAAAAAGACCCGACGATATGATCCTGATGCAGCTAGATTAACCCTAGAAAGATAGTCTGCG
TAAAATTGACGCATGCATTCTTGAAATATTGCTCTCTCTTTCTAAATAGCGCGAATCCGTCGCTGTGCAT
TTAGGACATCTCAGTCGCCGCTTGGAGCTCCCGTGAGGCGTGCTTGTCAATGCGGTAAGTGTCACTGATT
TTGAACTATAACGACCGCGTGAGTCAAAATGACGCATGATTATCTTTTACGTGACTTTTAAGATTTAACT
CATACGATAATTATATTGTTATTTCATGTTCTACTTACGTGATAACTTATTATATATATATTTTCTTGTT
ATAGATATCAAGCTACGTAGCTAGCCACCATGAGTAGGTTGGACAAGTCCAAGGTTATCAACGGCGCTTT
GGAGTTGTTGAACGGTGTTGGCATTGAGGGTCTGACCACTCGCAAACTGGCCCAAAAGCTCGGAGTAGAA
CAGCCCACCTTGTATTGGCATGTGAAAAACAAGAGGGCTTTGTTGGACGCTCTGCCGATAGAGATGTTGG
ACCGTCATCACACTCATTTTTGCCCCCTGGAAGGAGAGTCCTGGCAGGATTTCCTCCGTAACAATGCCAA
AAGTTTTCGGTGCGCACTCCTGAGTCATCGAGACGGCGCTAAAGTACACCTGGGAACCCGGCCAACTGAG
AAGCAGTATGAGACACTGGAGAACCAACTGGCATTCCTGTGTCAACAAGGCTTCAGTTTGGAAAATGCCC
TGTACGCCTTGAGCGCGGTTGGACACTTTACACTGGGTTGCGTTTTGGAGGAACAGGAACATCAGGTCGC
GAAGGAGGAAAGGGAGACACCGACCACAGATTCGATGCCGCCTCTGCTCCGTCAAGCAATTGAGCTCTTT
GACCGACAAGGAGCAGAACCTGCCTTTCTCTTTGGTCTCGAACTCATCATTTGTGGATTGGAAAAGCAGC
TCAAATGTGAGTCGGGAGGACCTGCCGACGCGCTGGATGACTTTGATTTGGACATGCTCCCGGCAGACGC
CCTGGATGATTTCGATCTCGATATGCTGCCCGCAGACGCTTTGGATGACTTTGACCTGGATATGTTGCCG
GGATAACTAAGTAAGGATCCAGACATGATAAGATACATTGATGAGTTTGGACAAACCACAACTAGAATGC
AGTGAAAAAAATGCTTTATTTGTGAAATTTGTGATGCTATTGCTTTATTTGTAACCATTATAAGCTGCAA
TAAACAAGTTGCGGCCGCTCTAGAACTAGTGCCCTTTCGTCTTCAAGAATTGGATCTAATTCAATTAGAG
ACTAATTCAATTAGAGCTAATTCAATTAGGATCCAAGCTTATCGATTTCGAACCCTCGACCGCCGGAGTA
TAAATAGAGGCGCTTCGTCTACGGAGCGACAATTCAATTCAAACAAGCAAAGTGAACACGTCGCTAAGCG
AAAGCTAAGCAAATAAACAAGCGCAGCTGAACAAGCTAAACAATCGGCTCGAAGCCGGTCGCCACCATGG
TGAGCAAGGGCGAGGAGCTGTTCACCGGGGTGGTGCCCATCCTGGTCGAGCTGGACGGCGACGTAAACGG
CCACAAGTTCAGCGTGTCCGGCGAGGGCGAGGGCGATGCCACCTACGGCAAGCTGACCCTGAAGTTCATC
TGCACCACCGGCAAGCTGCCCGTGCCCTGGCCCACCCTCGTGACCACCCTGACCTACGGCGTGCAGTGCT
TCAGCCGCTACCCCGACCACATGAAGCAGCACGACTTCTTCAAGTCCGCCATGCCCGAAGGCTACGTCCA
GGAGCGCACCATCTTCTTCAAGGACGACGGCAACTACAAGACCCGCGCCGAGGTGAAGTTCGAGGGCGAC
ACCCTGGTGAACCGCATCGAGCTGAAGGGCATCGACTTCAAGGAGGACGGCAACATCCTGGGGCACAAGC
TGGAGTACAACTACAACAGCCACAACGTCTATATCATGGCCGACAAGCAGAAGAACGGCATCAAGGTGAA
CTTCAAGATCCGCCACAACATCGAGGACGGCAGCGTGCAGCTCGCCGACCACTACCAGCAGAACACCCCC
ATCGGCGACGGCCCCGTGCTGCTGCCCGACAACCACTACCTGAGCACCCAGTCCGCCCTGAGCAAAGACC
CCAACGAGAAGCGCGATCACATGGTCCTGCTGGAGTTCGTGACCGCCGCCGGGATCACTCTCGGCATGGA
CGAGCTGTACAAGTAAAGCGGCCTAAGCGATCGCTCAGGCCGCGACTCTAGATCATAATCAGCCATACCA
CATTTGTAGAGGTTTTACTTGCTTTAAAAAACCTCCCACACCTCCCCCTGAACCTGAAACATAAAATGAA
TGCAATTGTTGTTGTTAACTTGTTTATTGCAGCTTATAATGGTTACAAATAAAGCAATAGCATCACAAAT
TTCACAAATAAAGCATTTTTTTCACTGCATTCTAGTTGTGGTTTGTCCAAACTCATCAATGTATCTTAAC
GCGAGTTAAGCTTATCGATACCGTCGACGAGTTTACTCCCTATCAGTGATAGAGAACGTATGTCGAGTTT
ACTCCCTATCAGTGATAGAGAACGATGTCGAGTTTACTCCCTATCAGTGATAGAGAACGTATGTCGAGTT
TACTCCCTATCAGTGATAGAGAACGTATGTCGAGTTTACTCCCTATCAGTGATAGAGAACGTATGTCGAG
TTTATCCCTATCAGTGATAGAGAACGTATGTCGAGTTTACTCCCTATCAGTGATAGAGAACGTATGTCGA
GGAGCTCGCCCTCGACGAGTTTACTCCCTATCAGTGATAGAGAACGTATGTCGAGTTTACTCCCTATCAG
TGATAGAGAACGATGTCGAGTTTACTCCCTATCAGTGATAGAGAACGTATGTCGAGTTTACTCCCTATCA
GTGATAGAGAACGTATGTCGAGTTTACTCCCTATCAGTGATAGAGAACGTATGTCGAGTTTATCCCTATC
AGTGATAGAGAACGTATGTCGAGTTTACTCCCTATCAGTGATAGAGAACGTATGTCGAGGAGCCTCGCCC
TCGACGAGTTTACTCCCTATCAGTGATAGAGAACGTATGTCGAGTTTACTCCCTATCAGTGATAGAGAAC
GATGTCGAGTTTACTCCCTATCAGTGATAGAGAACGTATGTCGAGTTTACTCCCTATCAGTGATAGAGAA
CGTATGTCGAGTTTACTCCCTATCAGTGATAGAGAACGTATGTCGAGTTTATCCCTATCAGTGATAGAGA
ACGTATGTCGAGTTTACTCCCTATCAGTGATAGAGAACGTATGTCGAGGAGCTCGCCCGGGGATCGAGCG
CAGCGGTATAAAAGGGCGCGGGGTGGCTGAGAGCATCAGTTGTGAATGAATGTTCGAGCCGAGCAGACGT
GCCGCTGCCTTCGTTAATATCCTTTGAATAAGCCAACTTTGAATCACAAGACGCATACCAAACGGTACCG
CGGCACCATGTACCCCTACGACGTGCCCGACTACGCCGGCTACCCATACGACGTCCCAGATTACGCTGGT
TCGTACCCGTACGACGTGCCAGATTACGCCTCCGGCGGTTCCGGTGGCAGCGGCGGCGCCGTTAATTAAG
AGGATCCCCCGGGCTGCAGGAATTCGATAAAAGTTTTGTTACTTTATAGAAGAAATTTTGAGTTTTTGTT
TTTTTTAATAAATAAATAAACATAAATAAATTGTTTGTTGAATTTATTATTAGTATGTAAGTGTAAATAT
AATAAAACTTAATATCTATTCAAATTAATAAATAAACCTCGATATACAGACCGATAAAACACATGCGTCA
ATTTTACACATGATTATCTTTAACGTACGTCACAATATGATTATCTTTCTAGGGTTAATCTAGCTGCGTG
TTCTGCAGCGTGTCGAGCATCTTCATCTGCTCCATCACGCTGTAAAACACATTTGCACCGCGAGTCTGCC
CGTCCTCCACGGGTTCAAAAACGTGAATGAACGAGGCGCGCTCACTGGCCGTCGTTTTACAACGTCGTGA
CTGGGAAAACCCTGGCGTTACCCAACTTAATCGCCTTGCAGCACATCCCCCTTTCGCCAGCTGGCGTAAT
AGCGAAGAGGCCCGCACCGATCGCCCTTCCCAACAGTTGCGCAGCCTGAATGGCGAATGGG
[124 nt withheld, positions 6782-6905]
C
[91 nt withheld, positions 6907-6997]
A
[49 nt withheld, positions 6999-7047]
CCTTTGACGTTGGAGTCCACGTTCTTT
[37 nt withheld, positions 7075-7111]
ACCCTATCTCGGTCTATTCTTTTGATTTATAAGGGATTTTGCCGATTTCGGCCTATTGGTTAAAAAATGA
GCTGATTTAACAAAAATTTAACGCGAATTTTAACAAAATATTAACGCTTACAATTTAG
